Addgene plasmid #237266: p0AmpAB-PXdMSS4
Purpose: Carries the X. dendrorhous MSS4 promoter
Depositing lab: Eric Young. Depositing organization: Worcester Polytechnic Institute. Publication: Omics-driven onboarding of the carotenoid producing red yeast Xanthophyllomyces dendrorhous CBS 6938. Tobin EE, Collins JH, Marsan CB, Nadeau GT, Mori K, Lipzen A, Mondo S, Grigoriev IV, Young EM. Appl Microbiol Biotechnol. 2024 Dec 28;108(1):547. doi: 10.1007/s00253-024-13379-w. PubMed 39731599.
Backbone
  Vector backbone: p0AmpAB
  Vector type: Synthetic Biology
Growth in bacteria
  Bacterial resistance: Ampicillin, 100 μg/mL
  Growth temperature: 37°C
  Growth strain: DH5alpha
  Copy number: High Copy
Gene/Insert
  Gene/Insert name: PXdMSS4
  Species: Xanthophyllomyces dendrorhous
  Cloning method: Golden Gate
Terms and licenses: Academic/Nonprofit Terms; Industry Terms: Not Available to Industry
How to cite: p0AmpAB-PXdMSS4 was a gift from Eric Young (Addgene plasmid # 237266 ; http://n2t.net/addgene:237266 ; RRID:Addgene_237266)
