[The description below was written by a language model from this plasmid's Addgene catalogue record and pLannotate feature annotations shown in this document.]
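Description:
p0AmpAB-PXdMSS4 is a small (about 2.7 kb) synthetic-biology part plasmid that stores the MSS4 promoter of the carotenoid-producing red yeast Xanthophyllomyces dendrorhous in the p0AmpAB backbone. It was built by Golden Gate cloning, and the "p0" naming suggests that it is a basic-level part vector in a hierarchical assembly scheme, although the record does not describe the assembly standard, the type IIS enzyme used, or the overhangs flanking the part.

The annotated features are all bacterial maintenance elements. A high-copy ColE1/pMB1/pUC-type origin of replication drives propagation in E. coli. A β-lactamase (AmpR) gene with its native bla promoter confers ampicillin resistance; this coding sequence spans the numbering origin of the circular sequence. Short fragments matching rop and the pBR322 bom region were also detected. These appear to be backbone remnants rather than functional elements, which fits the listed high copy number.

The automated annotation did not label the promoter insert itself, as would be expected for a non-standard yeast sequence. It presumably lies in the unannotated stretch between the backbone remnants and the origin, but its exact coordinates and length are not stated. No yeast origin, yeast selection marker, reporter or coding sequence is recorded, so the plasmid is not an expression vector on its own. It serves as a source of a characterised native regulatory part that can be combined with coding sequences and terminators to build expression cassettes for engineering X. dendrorhous.
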