Features (pLannotate 1.2.2; 5 found; start..end, strand, type, name):
    705..809     -  promoter       AmpR promoter: bla
    904..939     +  CDS            rop (fragment): Rop protein, which maintains plasmids at low copy number; rop
   1041..1077    +  misc_feature   bom (fragment): basis of mobility region from pBR322
   1747..2335    -  rep_origin     ori: high-copy-number ColE1/pMB1/pBR322/pUC origin of replication
   2506..704     -  CDS            AmpR (across the origin): β-lactamase; bla; confers resistance to ampicillin, carbenicillin, and related antibiotics
>Addgene plasmid #237266 | p0AmpAB-PXdMSS4 | addgene full sequence | sequence record 472730 | Addgene NGS Result
GCTCCAGATTTATCAGCAATAAACCAGCCAGCCGGAAGGGCCGAGCGCAGAAGTGGTCCTGCAACTTTAT
CCGCCTCCATCCAGTCTATTAATTGTTGCCGGGAAGCTAGAGTAAGTAGTTCGCCAGTTAATAGTTTGCG
CAACGTTGTTGCCATTGCTACAGGCATCGTGGTGTCACGCTCGTCGTTTGGTATGGCTTCATTCAGCTCC
GGTTCCCAACGATCAAGGCGAGTTACATGATCCCCCATGTTGTGCAAAAAAGCGGTTAGCTCCTTCGGTC
CTCCGATCGTTGTCAGAAGTAAGTTGGCCGCAGTGTTATCACTCATGGTTATGGCAGCACTGCATAATTC
TCTTACTGTCATGCCATCCGTAAGATGCTTTTCTGTGACTGGTGAGTACTCAACCAAGTCATTCTGAGAA
TAGTGTATGCGGCGACCGAGTTGCTCTTGCCCGGCGTCAATACGGGATAATACCGCGCCACATAGCAGAA
CTTTAAAAGTGCTCATCATTGGAAAACGTTCTTCGGGGCGAAAACTCTCAAGGATCTTACCGCTGTTGAG
ATCCAGTTCGATGTAACCCACTCGTGCACCCAACTGATCTTCAGCATCTTTTACTTTCACCAGCGTTTCT
GGGTGAGCAAAAACAGGAAGGCAAAATGCCGCAAAAAAGGGAATAAGGGCGACACGGAAATGTTGAATAC
TCATACTCTTCCTTTTTCAATATTATTGAAGCATTTATCAGGGTTATTGTCTCATGAGCGGATACATATT
TGAATGTATTTAGAAAAATAAACAAATAGGGGTTCCGCGCACATTTCCCCGAAAAGTGCCACCTGACGTC
TAAGAAACCATTATTATCATGACATTAACCTATAAAAATAGGCGTATCACGAGGCCCTTTCGTCTCGCGC
GTTTCGGTGATGACGGTGAAAACCTCTGACACATGCAGCTCCCGGAGACGGTCACAGCTTGTCTGTAAGC
GGATGCCGGGAGCAGACAAGCCCGTCAGGGCGCGTCAGCGGGTGTTGGCGGGTGTCGGGGCTGGCTTAAC
TATGCGGCATCAGAGCAGATTGTACTGGGTCTCAGTGCATAACCTTCATACACTCCACAATCCGAAATGT
CTTGCCTGTTTTGTTCTTCCTCCGATCGGCTGAAGGGATAGTCTTTGAAAGGTGATGTGGTCGGTGACGA
CCGGCCTATTTTTCTTTCTTCTATTGATTGTTCCAAAGCGTACATATTTGTAGCCCTGTCTCCTCTTCTC
TCCTCTCCTCTCCTTATCGATCTGTTTGTCCGTTTATATAGCCCCTAGGCTTGAATATTGTAATACGTTC
ATCTGTCTTTTCATCTAGTCTATCCAATTATTATACATTGCAGGGTACCCACAAAATCACGTGTTGCTTG
CCAGCCACATATTTGCATCCACAAGCACAGCCCACTTTCGTTACCCCGGCCCGTATAGAAACGTCATAGT
AGCCAATCAATTGTATATTGGATATCTTCATCGTGTGTTCCATCATCGATCGTCGATCGGGCCCGTTCTA
GCCTGCTTTCTTCATCCCTGGCTTTGTCTTGCCGCCAGAGTTCATGCCAAAGATGACGATGGAGCAATGA
GAGACCGAGCGGTATCAGCTCACTCAAAGGCGGTAATACGGTTATCCACAGAATCAGGGGATAACGCAGG
AAAGAACATGTGAGCAAAAGGCCAGCAAAAGGCCAGGAACCGTAAAAAGGCCGCGTTGCTGGCGTTTTTC
CATAGGCTCCGCCCCCCTGACGAGCATCACAAAAATCGACGCTCAAGTCAGAGGTGGCGAAACCCGACAG
GACTATAAAGATACCAGGCGTTTCCCCCTGGAAGCTCCCTCGTGCGCTCTCCTGTTCCGACCCTGCCGCT
TACCGGATACCTGTCCGCCTTTCTCCCTTCGGGAAGCGTGGCGCTTTCTCATAGCTCACGCTGTAGGTAT
CTCAGTTCGGTGTAGGTCGTTCGCTCCAAGCTGGGCTGTGTGCACGAACCCCCCGTTCAGCCCGACCGCT
GCGCCTTATCCGGTAACTATCGTCTTGAGCCCAACCCGGTAAGACACGACTTATCGCCACTGGCAGCAGC
CACTGGTAACAGGATTAGCAGAGCGAGGTATGTAGGCGGTGCTACAGAGTTCTTGAAGTGGTGGCCTAAC
TACGGCTACACTAGAAGAACAGTATTTGGTATCTGCGCTCTGCTGAAGCCAGTTACCTTCGGAAAAAGAG
TTGGTAGCTCTTGATCCGGCAAACAAACCACCGCTGGTAGCGGTGGTTTTTTTGTTTGCAAGCAGCAGAT
TACGCGCAGAAAAAAAGGATCTCAAGAAGATCCTTTGATCTTTTCTACGGGGTCTGACGCTCAGTGGAAC
GAAAACTCACGTTAAGGGATTTTGGTCATGAGATTATCAAAAAGGATCTTCACCTAGATCCTTTTAAATT
AAAAATGAAGTTTTAAATCAATCTAAAGTATATATGAGTAAACTTGGTCTGACAGTTACCAATGCTTAAT
CAGTGAGGCACCTATCTCAGCGATCTGTCTATTTCGTTCATCCATAGTTGCCTGGCTCCCCGTCGTGTAG
ATAACTACGATACGGGAGGGCTTACCATCTGGCCCCAGTGCTGCAATGATACCGCGAGAGCCACGCTCAC
CG
